Addgene plasmid #130662: pC0079 RESCUE-S
Purpose: pCMV-dCas13b6-mapkNES-GS-dADAR2(E488Q/V351G/S486A/T375A/S370C/P462A/N597I/L332I/I398V/K350I/M383L/D619G/S582T/V440I/S495N/K418E/S661T) V16S
Depositing lab: Feng Zhang. Publication: A cytosine deaminase for programmable single-base RNA editing. Abudayyeh OO, Gootenberg JS, Franklin B, Koob J, Kellner MJ, Ladha A, Joung J, Kirchgatterer P, Cox DBT, Zhang F. Science. 2019 Jul 11. pii: science.aax7063. doi: 10.1126/science.aax7063. PubMed 31296651.
Backbone
  Vector backbone: pcDNA3.1
  Total vector size (bp): 9861
  Vector type: Mammalian Expression
Growth in bacteria
  Bacterial resistance: Ampicillin, 100 μg/mL
  Growth temperature: 37°C
  Growth strain: DH5alpha
  Copy number: Unknown
Gene/Insert
  Gene/Insert name: dRanCas13b-ADAR2dd
  Species: H. sapiens (human)
Terms and licenses: Academic/Nonprofit Terms; Industry Terms: Not Available to Industry
How to cite: pC0079 RESCUE-S was a gift from Feng Zhang (Addgene plasmid # 130662 ; http://n2t.net/addgene:130662 ; RRID:Addgene_130662)
