[The description below was written by a language model from this plasmid's Addgene catalogue record and pLannotate feature annotations shown in this document.]
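Description:
pC0079 RESCUE-S is a mammalian expression plasmid of about 9.9 kb built on the pcDNA3.1 backbone. It encodes the RNA base editor used for programmable cytosine-to-uridine editing of transcripts. In bacteria it is maintained through a high-copy ColE1/pUC-type origin and selected with ampicillin via the β-lactamase gene. An f1 origin is also present. The backbone carries an SV40 early promoter driving the neomycin phosphotransferase gene with an SV40 polyadenylation signal, which in principle allows G418 selection of transfected mammalian cells. The short HIV-1 LTR, ble, lacI and bom fragments in the annotation appear to be backbone remnants or incidental matches.

The payload is a single fusion open reading frame under the CMV immediate-early enhancer and promoter, terminated by the bGH polyadenylation signal. A T7 promoter lies just upstream of the coding region. According to the record, the fusion consists of a catalytically inactive Cas13b (dRanCas13b, listed as dCas13b6), a MAPK-derived nuclear export signal and a GS linker. These are followed by the deaminase domain of ADAR2, which carries E488Q and a long series of further substitutions. The final S661T change is listed alongside the "V16S" designation that marks the RESCUE-S variant.

The automated annotation recognises only the ADAR2 portion, matched to the rat orthologue although the record gives human as the species. The roughly 3.3 kb upstream stretch that presumably encodes Cas13b is left unannotated. No guide RNA cassette is annotated, so the targeting guide would probably be supplied from a separate construct. The depositor and sequencing-derived records differ by a few nucleotides in length and in their start coordinate, but they show the same feature layout.
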