Features (pLannotate 1.2.2; 20 found; start..end, strand, type, name):
     28..80      -  misc_feature   bom (fragment): basis of mobility region from pBR322
    235..614     +  enhancer       CMV enhancer: human cytomegalovirus immediate early enhancer
    615..818     +  promoter       CMV promoter: human cytomegalovirus (CMV) immediate early promoter
    814..847     +  LTR            5' LTR (truncated) (fragment): truncated 5' long terminal repeat (LTR) from HIV-1
    863..881     +  promoter       T7 promoter: promoter for bacteriophage T7 RNA polymerase
   4214..5407    +  CDS            Adarb1 (fragment): RED1_RAT - Also known as Red1. Experimental evidence at protein level: Swiss-Prot protein existence level 1. Catalyzes the hydrolytic deamination of adenosine to inosine in double-stranded RNA (dsRNA) referred to as A-to-I RNA editing. This may affect gene expression and function in a number of ways that include mRNA translation by changing codons and hence the amino acid sequence of proteins; pre-mRNA splicing by altering splice site recognition sequences; RNA stability by changing sequences involved in nuclease recognition; genetic stability in the case of RNA virus genomes by changing seque
   5461..5685    +  polyA_signal   bGH poly(A) signal: bovine growth hormone polyadenylation signal
   5689..5710    +  promoter       SV40 promoter (fragment): SV40 enhancer and early promoter
   5731..6159    +  rep_origin     f1 ori (sequence partly withheld): f1 bacteriophage origin of replication; arrow indicates direction of (+) strand synthesis
   6173..6502    +  promoter       SV40 promoter: SV40 enhancer and early promoter
   6569..7360    +  CDS            neo: KKA2_KLEPN - Also known as kan, nptII. Experimental evidence at protein level: Swiss-Prot protein existence level 1. Resistance to kanamycin, neomycin, paromomycin, ribostamycin, butirosin and gentamicin B. From Klebsiella pneumoniae.
   7384..7542    +  CDS            ble (fragment): BLE_KLEPN - Experimental evidence at protein level: Swiss-Prot protein existence level 1. Binding protein with a strong affinity to the bleomycin family of antibiotics. Binds to CL990; an antimitotic-antibiotic compound. From Klebsiella pneumoniae.
   7537..7658    +  polyA_signal   SV40 poly(A) signal: SV40 polyadenylation signal
   7731..7747    -  protein_bind   lac operator: The lac repressor binds to the lac operator to inhibit transcription in E. coli. This inhibition can be relieved by adding lactose or isopropyl-β-D-thiogalactopyranoside (IPTG). lac repressor encoded by lacI
   7755..7785    -  promoter       lac promoter: promoter for the E. coli lac operon
   7800..7821    -  protein_bind   CAP binding site: CAP binding activates transcription in the presence of cAMP. E. coli catabolite activator protein
   7834..7926    -  CDS            lacI (fragment): lac repressor; lacI; The lac repressor binds to the lac operator to inhibit transcription in E. coli. This inhibition can be relieved by adding lactose or isopropyl-β-D-thiogalactopyranoside (IPTG).
   8109..8694    -  rep_origin     ori: high-copy-number ColE1/pMB1/pBR322/pUC origin of replication
   8865..9725    -  CDS            AmpR: β-lactamase; bla; confers resistance to ampicillin, carbenicillin, and related antibiotics
   9726..9830    -  promoter       AmpR promoter: bla
>Addgene plasmid #130662 | pC0079 RESCUE-S | depositor full sequence | sequence record 249966 | pC0079 RESCUE-S sequence 9861 bps
GACGGATCGGGAGATCTCCCGATCCCCTATGGTGCACTCTCAGTACAATCTGCTCTGATGCCGCATAGTT
AAGCCAGTATCTGCTCCCTGCTTGTGTGTTGGAGGTCGCTGAGTAGTGCGCGAGCAAAATTTAAGCTACA
ACAAGGCAAGGCTTGACCGACAATTGCATGAAGAATCTGCTTAGGGTTAGGCGTTTTGCGCTGCTTCGCG
ATGTACGGGCCAGATATACGCGTTGACATTGATTATTGACTAGTTATTAATAGTAATCAATTACGGGGTC
ATTAGTTCATAGCCCATATATGGAGTTCCGCGTTACATAACTTACGGTAAATGGCCCGCCTGGCTGACCG
CCCAACGACCCCCGCCCATTGACGTCAATAATGACGTATGTTCCCATAGTAACGCCAATAGGGACTTTCC
ATTGACGTCAATGGGTGGAGTATTTACGGTAAACTGCCCACTTGGCAGTACATCAAGTGTATCATATGCC
AAGTACGCCCCCTATTGACGTCAATGACGGTAAATGGCCCGCCTGGCATTATGCCCAGTACATGACCTTA
TGGGACTTTCCTACTTGGCAGTACATCTACGTATTAGTCATCGCTATTACCATGGTGATGCGGTTTTGGC
AGTACATCAATGGGCGTGGATAGCGGTTTGACTCACGGGGATTTCCAAGTCTCCACCCCATTGACGTCAA
TGGGAGTTTGTTTTGGCACCAAAATCAACGGGACTTTCCAAAATGTCGTAACAACTCCGCCCCATTGACG
CAAATGGGCGGTAGGCGTGTACGGTGGGAGGTCTATATAAGCAGAGCTCTCTGGCTAACTAGAGAACCCA
CTGCTTACTGGCTTATCGAAATTAATACGACTCACTATAGGGAGACCCAAGCTGGCTAGCGTTTAAACTT
AAGCTTGCCACCATGGAGAAGCCCCTGCTGCCTAACGTGTATACCCTGAAGCACAAGTTCTTTTGGGGCG
CCTTCCTGAATATCGCCCGGCACAACGCCTTTATCACCATCTGCCACATCAATGAGCAGCTGGGCCTGAA
AACCCCCAGCAACGACGATAAGATCGTGGACGTGGTGTGCGAGACATGGAACAATATCCTGAACAATGAC
CACGATCTGCTGAAGAAGTCCCAGCTGACCGAGCTGATCCTGAAGCACTTCCCTTTTCTGACAGCCATGT
GCTACCACCCCCCTAAGAAGGAGGGCAAGAAGAAGGGCCACCAGAAGGAGCAGCAGAAGGAGAAGGAGAG
CGAGGCACAGTCCCAGGCAGAGGCCCTGAACCCATCCAAGCTGATCGAGGCCCTGGAGATCCTGGTGAAT
CAGCTGCACTCTCTGGCAAACTACTATAGCGCCTATAAGCACAAGAAGCCCGACGCCGAGAAGGATATCT
TCAAGCACCTGTATAAGGCCTTCGACGCCTCTCTGAGAATGGTGAAGGAGGATTATAAGGCCCACTTCAC
CGTGAATCTGACAAGGGACTTTGCCCACCTGAACCGCAAGGGCAAGAACAAGCAGGACAATCCCGACTTC
AACAGATACAGATTCGAGAAGGATGGCTTCTTTACCGAGTCTGGCCTGCTGTTCTTTACAAATCTGTTTC
TGGACAAGAGGGATGCCTATTGGATGCTGAAGAAGGTGTCCGGCTTCAAGGCCTCTCACAAGCAGCGCGA
GAAGATGACCACAGAGGTGTTTTGCAGGAGCCGCATCCTGCTGCCCAAGCTGAGGCTGGAGTCCCGCTAC
GACCACAACCAGATGCTGCTGGATATGCTGTCTGAGCTGAGCAGATGTCCTAAGCTGCTGTATGAGAAGC
TGAGCGAGGAGAATAAGAAGCACTTCCAGGTGGAGGCCGACGGCTTTCTGGATGAGATCGAGGAGGAGCA
GAACCCATTCAAGGACACCCTGATCCGGCACCAGGATAGATTCCCCTACTTTGCCCTGAGGTATCTGGAC
CTGAATGAGTCCTTCAAGTCTATCCGCTTTCAGGTGGATCTGGGCACATACCACTATTGTATCTACGACA
AGAAGATCGGCGATGAGCAGGAGAAGAGGCACCTGACCCGCACACTGCTGTCCTTCGGCCGGCTGCAGGA
CTTTACCGAGATCAACAGACCCCAGGAGTGGAAGGCCCTGACCAAGGACCTGGATTACAAGGAGACATCC
AATCAGCCTTTCATCTCTAAGACCACACCACACTATCACATCACCGACAACAAGATCGGCTTTCGGCTGG
GCACAAGCAAGGAGCTGTACCCCTCCCTGGAGATCAAGGATGGCGCCAATAGAATCGCCAAGTACCCTTA
TAACTCCGGCTTCGTGGCCCACGCCTTTATCTCTGTGCACGAGCTGCTGCCTCTGATGTTCTACCAGCAC
CTGACCGGCAAGAGCGAGGACCTGCTGAAGGAGACAGTGCGGCACATCCAGAGAATCTATAAGGACTTCG
AGGAGGAGCGGATCAATACCATCGAGGATCTGGAGAAGGCAAACCAGGGCAGACTGCCACTGGGAGCCTT
TCCCAAGCAGATGCTGGGCCTGCTGCAGAATAAGCAGCCTGATCTGTCCGAGAAGGCCAAGATCAAGATC
GAGAAGCTGATCGCCGAGACAAAGCTGCTGTCTCACAGGCTGAACACAAAGCTGAAGAGCTCCCCAAAGC
TGGGCAAGCGGAGAGAGAAGCTGATCAAGACAGGCGTGCTGGCCGACTGGCTGGTGAAGGATTTCATGCG
CTTTCAGCCCGTGGCCTACGACGCCCAGAATCAGCCTATCAAGTCTAGCAAGGCCAACTCCACCGAGTTC
TGGTTTATCAGGCGCGCCCTGGCCCTGTACGGAGGAGAGAAGAATAGGCTGGAGGGCTATTTCAAGCAGA
CCAACCTGATCGGCAACACAAATCCACACCCCTTCCTGAACAAGTTTAATTGGAAGGCCTGCAGGAATCT
GGTGGATTTCTACCAGCAGTATCTGGAGCAGCGCGAGAAGTTTCTGGAGGCCATCAAGAACCAGCCATGG
GAGCCCTACCAGTATTGCCTGCTGCTGAAGATCCCTAAGGAGAACAGGAAGAATCTGGTGAAGGGATGGG
AGCAGGGAGGAATCTCTCTGCCACGGGGCCTGTTTACCGAGGCCATCAGAGAGACACTGTCTGAGGACCT
GATGCTGAGCAAGCCAATCCGCAAGGAGATCAAGAAGCACGGCCGGGTGGGCTTCATCAGCAGAGCCATC
ACCCTGTACTTTAAGGAGAAGTATCAGGATAAGCACCAGAGCTTCTACAATCTGTCCTATAAGCTGGAGG
CAAAGGCACCACTGCTGAAGCGGGAGGAGCACTACGAGTATTGGCAGCAGAACAAGCCTCAGTCTCCAAC
CGAGAGCCAGAGGCTGGAGCTGCACACAAGCGACCGCTGGAAGGATTACCTGCTGTATAAGAGATGGCAG
CACCTGGAGAAGAAGCTGCGGCTGTACCGGAATCAGGACGTGATGCTGTGGCTGATGACCCTGGAGCTGA
CAAAGAACCACTTCAAGGAGCTGAACCTGAATTATCACCAGCTGAAGCTGGAGAATCTGGCCGTGAACGT
GCAGGAGGCCGATGCCAAGCTGAACCCTCTGAATCAGACCCTGCCCATGGTGCTGCCTGTGAAGGTGTAC
CCTGCCACAGCCTTTGGCGAGGTGCAGTACCACAAGACCCCAATCAGGACAGTGTATATCCGCGAGGAGC
ACACCAAGGCCCTGAAGATGGGCAACTTCAAGGCCCTGGTGAAGGACCGGAGACTGAATGGCCTGTTCTC
TTTTATCAAGGAGGAGAACGATACACAGAAGCACCCAATCAGCCAGCTGCGGCTGAGGCGCGAGCTGGAG
ATCTACCAGTCTCTGAGAGTGGACGCCTTCAAGGAGACACTGAGCCTGGAGGAGAAGCTGCTGAATAAGC
ACACATCCCTGTCCTCTCTGGAGAACGAGTTTAGGGCCCTGCTGGAGGAGTGGAAGAAGGAGTATGCCGC
CAGCTCCATGGTGACAGACGAGCACATCGCCTTCATCGCCAGCGTGGCCAATGCCTTCTGCGCCAACCAG
TACCCCTTCTACAAGGAGGCCCTGCACGCCCCTATCCCACTGTTCACCGTGGCCCAGCCCACCACAGAGG
AGAAGGATGGCCTGGGAATCGCAGAGGCCCTGCTGAAGGTGCTGAGGGAGTACTGTGAGATCGTGAAGTC
CCAGATCGGATCCAGCCTCCAAAAAAAGTTGGAGGAATTAGAACTAGGATCCCAGCTGCATTTACCGCAG
GTTTTAGCTGACGCTGTCTCACGCCTGGTCATAGGTAAGTTTGGTGACCTGACCGACAACTTCTCCTCCC
CTCACGCTCGCAGAATAGGTCTGGCTGGAGTCGTCATGACAACAGGCACAGATGTTAAAGATGCCAAGGT
GATATGTGTTTCTACAGGAGCAAAATGTATTAATGGTGAATACCTAAGTGATCGTGGCCTTGCATTAAAT
GACTGCCATGCAGAAATAGTATCTCGGAGATCCTTGCTCAGATTTCTTTATACACAACTTGAGCTTTACT
TAAATAACGAGGATGATCAAAAAAGATCCATCTTTCAGAAATCAGAGCGAGGGGGGTTTAGGCTGAAGGA
GAATATACAGTTTCATCTGTACATCAGCACCTCTCCCTGTGGAGATGCCAGAATCTTCTCACCACATGAG
GCAATCCTGGAAGAACCAGCAGATAGACACCCAAATCGTAAAGCAAGAGGACAGCTACGGACCAAAATAG
AGGCTGGTCAGGGGACGATTCCAGTGCGCAACAATGCGAGCATCCAAACGTGGGACGGGGTGCTGCAAGG
GGAGCGGCTGCTCACCATGTCCTGCAGTGACAAGATTGCACGCTGGAACGTGGTGGGCATCCAGGGATCA
CTGCTCAGCATTTTCGTGGAGCCCATTTACTTCTCGAGCATCATCCTGGGCAGCCTTTACCACGGGGACC
ACCTTTCCAGGGCCATGTACCAGCGGATCTCCAACATAGAGGACCTGCCACCTCTCTACACCCTCAACAA
GCCTTTGCTCACAGGCATCAGCAATGCAGAAGCACGGCAGCCAGGGAAGGCCCCCATATTCAGTGTCAAC
TGGACGGTAGGCGACTCCGCTATTGAGGTCATCAACGCCACGACTGGGAAGGGAGAGCTGGGCCGCGCGT
CCCGCCTGTGTAAGCACGCGTTGTACTGTCGCTGGATGCGTGTGCACGGCAAGGTTCCCTCCCACTTACT
ACGCTCCAAGATTACCAAGCCCAACGTGTACCATGAGACAAAGCTGGCGGCAAAGGAGTACCAGGCCGCC
AAGGCGCGTCTGTTCACAGCCTTCATCAAGGCGGGGCTGGGGGCCTGGGTGGAGAAGCCCACCGAGCAGG
ACCAGTTCTCACTCACGTAAGCGGCCGCTCGAGTCTAGAGGGCCCATTTAAACCCGCTGATCAGCCTCGA
CTGTGCCTTCTAGTTGCCAGCCATCTGTTGTTTGCCCCTCCCCCGTGCCTTCCTTGACCCTGGAAGGTGC
CACTCCCACTGTCCTTTCCTAATAAAATGAGGAAATTGCATCGCATTGTCTGAGTAGGTGTCATTCTATT
CTGGGGGGTGGGGTGGGGCAGGACAGCAAGGGGGAGGATTGGGAAGACAATAGCAGGCATGCTGGGGATG
CGGTGGGCTCTATGGCTTCTGAGGCGGAAAGAACCAGCTGGGGCTCTAGGGGGTATCCCC
[124 nt withheld, positions 5731-5854]
C
[91 nt withheld, positions 5856-5946]
A
[49 nt withheld, positions 5948-5996]
CCTTTGACGTTGGAGTCCACGTTCTTT
[37 nt withheld, positions 6024-6060]
ACCCTATCTCGGTCTATTCTTTTGATTTATAAGGGATTTTGCCGATTTCGGCCTATTGGTTAAAAAATGA
GCTGATTTAACAAAAATTTAACGCGAATTAATTCTGTGGAATGTGTGTCAGTTAGGGTGTGGAAAGTCCC
CAGGCTCCCCAGCAGGCAGAAGTATGCAAAGCATGCATCTCAATTAGTCAGCAACCAGGTGTGGAAAGTC
CCCAGGCTCCCCAGCAGGCAGAAGTATGCAAAGCATGCATCTCAATTAGTCAGCAACCATAGTCCCGCCC
CTAACTCCGCCCATCCCGCCCCTAACTCCGCCCAGTTCCGCCCATTCTCCGCCCCATGGCTGACTAATTT
TTTTTATTTATGCAGAGGCCGAGGCCGCCTCTGCCTCTGAGCTATTCCAGAAGTAGTGAGGAGGCTTTTT
TGGAGGCCTAGGCTTTTGCAAAAAGCTCCCGGGAGCTTGTATATCCATTTTCGGATCTGATCAAGAGACA
GGATGAGGATCGTTTCGCATGATTGAACAAGATGGATTGCACGCAGGTTCTCCGGCCGCTTGGGTGGAGA
GGCTATTCGGCTATGACTGGGCACAACAGACAATCGGCTGCTCTGATGCCGCCGTGTTCCGGCTGTCAGC
GCAGGGGCGCCCGGTTCTTTTTGTCAAGACCGACCTGTCCGGTGCCCTGAATGAACTGCAGGACGAGGCA
GCGCGGCTATCGTGGCTGGCCACGACGGGCGTTCCTTGCGCAGCTGTGCTCGACGTTGTCACTGAAGCGG
GAAGGGACTGGCTGCTATTGGGCGAAGTGCCGGGGCAGGATCTCCTGTCATCTCACCTTGCTCCTGCCGA
GAAAGTATCCATCATGGCTGATGCAATGCGGCGGCTGCATACGCTTGATCCGGCTACCTGCCCATTCGAC
CACCAAGCGAAACATCGCATCGAGCGAGCACGTACTCGGATGGAAGCCGGTCTTGTCGATCAGGATGATC
TGGACGAAGAGCATCAGGGGCTCGCGCCAGCCGAACTGTTCGCCAGGCTCAAGGCGCGCATGCCCGACGG
CGAGGATCTCGTCGTGACCCATGGCGATGCCTGCTTGCCGAATATCATGGTGGAAAATGGCCGCTTTTCT
GGATTCATCGACTGTGGCCGGCTGGGTGTGGCGGACCGCTATCAGGACATAGCGTTGGCTACCCGTGATA
TTGCTGAAGAGCTTGGCGGCGAATGGGCTGACCGCTTCCTCGTGCTTTACGGTATCGCCGCTCCCGATTC
GCAGCGCATCGCCTTCTATCGCCTTCTTGACGAGTTCTTCTGAGCGGGACTCTGGGGTTCGAAATGACCG
ACCAAGCGACGCCCAACCTGCCATCACGAGATTTCGATTCCACCGCCGCCTTCTATGAAAGGTTGGGCTT
CGGAATCGTTTTCCGGGACGCCGGCTGGATGATCCTCCAGCGCGGGGATCTCATGCTGGAGTTCTTCGCC
CACCCCAACTTGTTTATTGCAGCTTATAATGGTTACAAATAAAGCAATAGCATCACAAATTTCACAAATA
AAGCATTTTTTTCACTGCATTCTAGTTGTGGTTTGTCCAAACTCATCAATGTATCTTATCATGTCTGTAT
ACCGTCGACCTCTAGCTAGAGCTTGGCGTAATCATGGTCATAGCTGTTTCCTGTGTGAAATTGTTATCCG
CTCACAATTCCACACAACATACGAGCCGGAAGCATAAAGTGTAAAGCCTGGGGTGCCTAATGAGTGAGCT
AACTCACATTAATTGCGTTGCGCTCACTGCCCGCTTTCCAGTCGGGAAACCTGTCGTGCCAGCTGCATTA
ATGAATCGGCCAACGCGCGGGGAGAGGCGGTTTGCGTATTGGGCGCTCTTCCGCTTCCTCGCTCACTGAC
TCGCTGCGCTCGGTCGTTCGGCTGCGGCGAGCGGTATCAGCTCACTCAAAGGCGGTAATACGGTTATCCA
CAGAATCAGGGGATAACGCAGGAAAGAACATGTGAGCAAAAGGCCAGCAAAAGGCCAGGAACCGTAAAAA
GGCCGCGTTGCTGGCGTTTTTCCATAGGCTCCGCCCCCCTGACGAGCATCACAAAAATCGACGCTCAAGT
CAGAGGTGGCGAAACCCGACAGGACTATAAAGATACCAGGCGTTTCCCCCTGGAAGCTCCCTCGTGCGCT
CTCCTGTTCCGACCCTGCCGCTTACCGGATACCTGTCCGCCTTTCTCCCTTCGGGAAGCGTGGCGCTTTC
TCATAGCTCACGCTGTAGGTATCTCAGTTCGGTGTAGGTCGTTCGCTCCAAGCTGGGCTGTGTGCACGAA
CCCCCCGTTCAGCCCGACCGCTGCGCCTTATCCGGTAACTATCGTCTTGAGTCCAACCCGGTAAGACACG
ACTTATCGCCACTGGCAGCAGCCACTGGTAACAGGATTAGCAGAGCGAGGTATGTAGGCGGTGCTACAGA
GTTCTTGAAGTGGTGGCCTAACTACGGCTACACTAGAAGAACAGTATTTGGTATCTGCGCTCTGCTGAAG
CCAGTTACCTTCGGAAAAAGAGTTGGTAGCTCTTGATCCGGCAAACAAACCACCGCTGGTAGCGGTTTTT
TTGTTTGCAAGCAGCAGATTACGCGCAGAAAAAAAGGATCTCAAGAAGATCCTTTGATCTTTTCTACGGG
GTCTGACGCTCAGTGGAACGAAAACTCACGTTAAGGGATTTTGGTCATGAGATTATCAAAAAGGATCTTC
ACCTAGATCCTTTTAAATTAAAAATGAAGTTTTAAATCAATCTAAAGTATATATGAGTAAACTTGGTCTG
ACAGTTACCAATGCTTAATCAGTGAGGCACCTATCTCAGCGATCTGTCTATTTCGTTCATCCATAGTTGC
CTGACTCCCCGTCGTGTAGATAACTACGATACGGGAGGGCTTACCATCTGGCCCCAGTGCTGCAATGATA
CCGCGAGACCCACGCTCACCGGCTCCAGATTTATCAGCAATAAACCAGCCAGCCGGAAGGGCCGAGCGCA
GAAGTGGTCCTGCAACTTTATCCGCCTCCATCCAGTCTATTAATTGTTGCCGGGAAGCTAGAGTAAGTAG
TTCGCCAGTTAATAGTTTGCGCAACGTTGTTGCCATTGCTACAGGCATCGTGGTGTCACGCTCGTCGTTT
GGTATGGCTTCATTCAGCTCCGGTTCCCAACGATCAAGGCGAGTTACATGATCCCCCATGTTGTGCAAAA
AAGCGGTTAGCTCCTTCGGTCCTCCGATCGTTGTCAGAAGTAAGTTGGCCGCAGTGTTATCACTCATGGT
TATGGCAGCACTGCATAATTCTCTTACTGTCATGCCATCCGTAAGATGCTTTTCTGTGACTGGTGAGTAC
TCAACCAAGTCATTCTGAGAATAGTGTATGCGGCGACCGAGTTGCTCTTGCCCGGCGTCAATACGGGATA
ATACCGCGCCACATAGCAGAACTTTAAAAGTGCTCATCATTGGAAAACGTTCTTCGGGGCGAAAACTCTC
AAGGATCTTACCGCTGTTGAGATCCAGTTCGATGTAACCCACTCGTGCACCCAACTGATCTTCAGCATCT
TTTACTTTCACCAGCGTTTCTGGGTGAGCAAAAACAGGAAGGCAAAATGCCGCAAAAAAGGGAATAAGGG
CGACACGGAAATGTTGAATACTCATACTCTTCCTTTTTCAATATTATTGAAGCATTTATCAGGGTTATTG
TCTCATGAGCGGATACATATTTGAATGTATTTAGAAAAATAAACAAATAGGGGTTCCGCGCACATTTCCC
CGAAAAGTGCCACCTGACGTC
