Features (pLannotate 1.2.2; 20 found; start..end, strand, type, name):
      1..380     +  enhancer       CMV enhancer: human cytomegalovirus immediate early enhancer
    381..584     +  promoter       CMV promoter: human cytomegalovirus (CMV) immediate early promoter
    580..613     +  LTR            5' LTR (truncated) (fragment): truncated 5' long terminal repeat (LTR) from HIV-1
    629..647     +  promoter       T7 promoter: promoter for bacteriophage T7 RNA polymerase
   3980..5173    +  CDS            Adarb1 (fragment): RED1_RAT - Also known as Red1. Experimental evidence at protein level: Swiss-Prot protein existence level 1. Catalyzes the hydrolytic deamination of adenosine to inosine in double-stranded RNA (dsRNA) referred to as A-to-I RNA editing. This may affect gene expression and function in a number of ways that include mRNA translation by changing codons and hence the amino acid sequence of proteins; pre-mRNA splicing by altering splice site recognition sequences; RNA stability by changing sequences involved in nuclease recognition; genetic stability in the case of RNA virus genomes by changing seque
   5227..5451    +  polyA_signal   bGH poly(A) signal: bovine growth hormone polyadenylation signal
   5455..5476    +  promoter       SV40 promoter (fragment): SV40 enhancer and early promoter
   5497..5925    +  rep_origin     f1 ori (sequence partly withheld): f1 bacteriophage origin of replication; arrow indicates direction of (+) strand synthesis
   5939..6268    +  promoter       SV40 promoter: SV40 enhancer and early promoter
   6335..7126    +  CDS            neo: KKA2_KLEPN - Also known as kan, nptII. Experimental evidence at protein level: Swiss-Prot protein existence level 1. Resistance to kanamycin, neomycin, paromomycin, ribostamycin, butirosin and gentamicin B. From Klebsiella pneumoniae.
   7150..7308    +  CDS            ble (fragment): BLE_KLEPN - Experimental evidence at protein level: Swiss-Prot protein existence level 1. Binding protein with a strong affinity to the bleomycin family of antibiotics. Binds to CL990; an antimitotic-antibiotic compound. From Klebsiella pneumoniae.
   7303..7424    +  polyA_signal   SV40 poly(A) signal: SV40 polyadenylation signal
   7497..7513    -  protein_bind   lac operator: The lac repressor binds to the lac operator to inhibit transcription in E. coli. This inhibition can be relieved by adding lactose or isopropyl-β-D-thiogalactopyranoside (IPTG). lac repressor encoded by lacI
   7521..7551    -  promoter       lac promoter: promoter for the E. coli lac operon
   7566..7587    -  protein_bind   CAP binding site: CAP binding activates transcription in the presence of cAMP. E. coli catabolite activator protein
   7600..7692    -  CDS            lacI (fragment): lac repressor; lacI; The lac repressor binds to the lac operator to inhibit transcription in E. coli. This inhibition can be relieved by adding lactose or isopropyl-β-D-thiogalactopyranoside (IPTG).
   7875..8463    -  rep_origin     ori: high-copy-number ColE1/pMB1/pBR322/pUC origin of replication
   8634..9494    -  CDS            AmpR: β-lactamase; bla; confers resistance to ampicillin, carbenicillin, and related antibiotics
   9495..9599    -  promoter       AmpR promoter: bla
   9658..9710    -  misc_feature   bom (fragment): basis of mobility region from pBR322
>Addgene plasmid #130662 | pC0079 RESCUE-S | addgene full sequence | sequence record 255012 | Addgene NGS Result
GACATTGATTATTGACTAGTTATTAATAGTAATCAATTACGGGGTCATTAGTTCATAGCCCATATATGGA
GTTCCGCGTTACATAACTTACGGTAAATGGCCCGCCTGGCTGACCGCCCAACGACCCCCGCCCATTGACG
TCAATAATGACGTATGTTCCCATAGTAACGCCAATAGGGACTTTCCATTGACGTCAATGGGTGGAGTATT
TACGGTAAACTGCCCACTTGGCAGTACATCAAGTGTATCATATGCCAAGTACGCCCCCTATTGACGTCAA
TGACGGTAAATGGCCCGCCTGGCATTATGCCCAGTACATGACCTTATGGGACTTTCCTACTTGGCAGTAC
ATCTACGTATTAGTCATCGCTATTACCATGGTGATGCGGTTTTGGCAGTACATCAATGGGCGTGGATAGC
GGTTTGACTCACGGGGATTTCCAAGTCTCCACCCCATTGACGTCAATGGGAGTTTGTTTTGGCACCAAAA
TCAACGGGACTTTCCAAAATGTCGTAACAACTCCGCCCCATTGACGCAAATGGGCGGTAGGCGTGTACGG
TGGGAGGTCTATATAAGCAGAGCTCTCTGGCTAACTAGAGAACCCACTGCTTACTGGCTTATCGAAATTA
ATACGACTCACTATAGGGAGACCCAAGCTGGCTAGCGTTTAAACTTAAGCTTGCCACCATGGAGAAGCCC
CTGCTGCCTAACGTGTATACCCTGAAGCACAAGTTCTTTTGGGGCGCCTTCCTGAATATCGCCCGGCACA
ACGCCTTTATCACCATCTGCCACATCAATGAGCAGCTGGGCCTGAAAACCCCCAGCAACGACGATAAGAT
CGTGGACGTGGTGTGCGAGACATGGAACAATATCCTGAACAATGACCACGATCTGCTGAAGAAGTCCCAG
CTGACCGAGCTGATCCTGAAGCACTTCCCTTTTCTGACAGCCATGTGCTACCACCCCCCTAAGAAGGAGG
GCAAGAAGAAGGGCCACCAGAAGGAGCAGCAGAAGGAGAAGGAGAGCGAGGCACAGTCCCAGGCAGAGGC
CCTGAACCCATCCAAGCTGATCGAGGCCCTGGAGATCCTGGTGAATCAGCTGCACTCTCTGGCGAACTAC
TATAGCGCCTATAAGCACAAGAAGCCCGACGCCGAGAAGGATATCTTCAAGCACCTGTATAAGGCCTTCG
ACGCCTCTCTGAGAATGGTGAAGGAGGATTATAAGGCCCACTTCACCGTGAATCTGACAAGGGACTTTGC
CCACCTGAACCGCAAGGGCAAGAACAAGCAGGACAATCCCGACTTCAACAGATACAGATTCGAGAAGGAT
GGCTTCTTTACCGAGTCTGGCCTGCTGTTCTTTACAAATCTGTTTCTGGACAAGAGGGATGCCTATTGGA
TGCTGAAGAAGGTGTCCGGCTTCAAGGCCTCTCACAAGCAGCGCGAGAAGATGACCACAGAGGTGTTTTG
CAGGAGCCGCATCCTGCTGCCCAAGCTGAGGCTGGAGTCCCGCTACGACCACAACCAGATGCTGCTGGAT
ATGCTGTCTGAGCTGAGCAGATGTCCTAAGCTGCTGTATGAGAAGCTGAGCGAGGAGAATAAGAAGCACT
TCCAGGTGGAGGCCGACGGCTTTCTGGATGAGATCGAGGAGGAGCAGAACCCATTCAAGGACACCCTGAT
CCGGCACCAGGATAGATTCCCCTACTTTGCCCTGAGGTATCTGGACCTGAATGAGTCCTTCAAGTCTATC
CGCTTTCAGGTGGATCTGGGCACATACCACTATTGTATCTACGACAAGAAGATCGGCGATGAGCAGGAGA
AGAGGCACCTGACCCGCACACTGCTGTCCTTCGGCCGGCTGCAGGACTTTACCGAGATCAACAGACCCCA
GGAGTGGAAGGCCCTGACCAAGGACCTGGATTACAAGGAGACATCCAATCAGCCTTTCATCTCTAAGACC
ACACCACACTATCACATCACCGACAACAAGATCGGCTTTCGGCTGGGCACAAGCAAGGAGCTGTACCCCT
CCCTGGAGATCAAGGATGGCGCCAATAGAATCGCCAAGTACCCTTATAACTCCGGCTTCGTGGCCCACGC
CTTTATCTCTGTGCACGAGCTGCTGCCTCTGATGTTCTACCAGCACCTGACCGGCAAGAGCGAGGACCTG
CTGAAGGAGACAGTGCGGCACATCCAGAGAATCTATAAGGACTTCGAGGAGGAGCGGATCAATACCATCG
AGGATCTGGAGAAGGCAAACCAGGGCAGACTGCCACTGGGAGCCTTTCCCAAGCAGATGCTGGGCCTGCT
GCAGAATAAGCAGCCTGATCTGTCCGAGAAGGCCAAGATCAAGATCGAGAAGCTGATCGCCGAGACAAAG
CTGCTGTCTCACAGGCTGAACACAAAGCTGAAGAGCTCCCCAAAGCTGGGCAAGCGGAGAGAGAAGCTGA
TCAAGACAGGCGTGCTGGCCGACTGGCTGGTGAAGGATTTCATGCGCTTTCAGCCCGTGGCCTACGACGC
CCAGAATCAGCCTATCAAGTCTAGCAAGGCCAACTCCACCGAGTTCTGGTTTATCAGGCGCGCCCTGGCC
CTGTACGGAGGAGAGAAGAATAGGCTGGAGGGCTATTTCAAGCAGACCAACCTGATCGGCAACACAAATC
CACACCCCTTCCTGAACAAGTTTAATTGGAAGGCCTGCAGGAATCTGGTGGATTTCTACCAGCAGTATCT
GGAGCAGCGCGAGAAGTTTCTGGAGGCCATCAAGAACCAGCCATGGGAGCCCTACCAGTATTGCCTGCTG
CTGAAGATCCCTAAGGAGAACAGGAAGAATCTGGTGAAGGGATGGGAGCAGGGAGGAATCTCTCTGCCAC
GGGGCCTGTTTACCGAGGCCATCAGAGAGACACTGTCTGAGGACCTGATGCTGAGCAAGCCAATCCGCAA
GGAGATCAAGAAGCACGGCCGGGTGGGCTTCATCAGCAGAGCCATCACCCTGTACTTTAAGGAGAAGTAT
CAGGATAAGCACCAGAGCTTCTACAATCTGTCCTATAAGCTGGAGGCAAAGGCACCACTGCTGAAGCGGG
AGGAGCACTACGAGTATTGGCAGCAGAACAAGCCTCAGTCTCCAACCGAGAGCCAGAGGCTGGAGCTGCA
CACAAGCGACCGCTGGAAGGATTACCTGCTGTATAAGAGATGGCAGCACCTGGAGAAGAAGCTGCGGCTG
TACCGGAATCAGGACGTGATGCTGTGGCTGATGACCCTGGAGCTGACAAAGAACCACTTCAAGGAGCTGA
ACCTGAATTATCACCAGCTGAAGCTGGAGAATCTGGCCGTGAACGTGCAGGAGGCCGATGCCAAGCTGAA
CCCTCTGAATCAGACCCTGCCCATGGTGCTGCCTGTGAAGGTGTACCCTGCCACAGCCTTTGGCGAGGTG
CAGTACCACAAGACCCCAATCAGGACAGTGTATATCCGCGAGGAGCACACCAAGGCCCTGAAGATGGGCA
ACTTCAAGGCCCTGGTGAAGGACCGGAGACTGAATGGCCTGTTCTCTTTTATCAAGGAGGAGAACGATAC
ACAGAAGCACCCAATCAGCCAGCTGCGGCTGAGGCGCGAGCTGGAGATCTACCAGTCTCTGAGAGTGGAC
GCCTTCAAGGAGACACTGAGCCTGGAGGAGAAGCTGCTGAATAAGCACACATCCCTGTCCTCTCTGGAGA
ACGAGTTTAGGGCCCTGCTGGAGGAGTGGAAGAAGGAGTATGCCGCCAGCTCCATGGTGACAGACGAGCA
CATCGCCTTCATCGCCAGCGTGGCCAATGCCTTCTGCGCCAACCAGTACCCCTTCTACAAGGAGGCCCTG
CACGCCCCTATCCCACTGTTCACCGTGGCCCAGCCCACCACAGAGGAGAAGGATGGCCTGGGAATCGCAG
AGGCCCTGCTGAAGGTGCTGAGGGAGTACTGTGAGATCGTGAAGTCCCAGATCGGATCCAGCCTCCAAAA
AAAGTTGGAGGAATTAGAACTAGGATCCCAGCTGCATTTACCGCAGGTTTTAGCTGACGCTGTCTCACGC
CTGGTCATAGGTAAGTTTGGTGACCTGACCGACAACTTCTCCTCCCCTCACGCTCGCAGAATAGGTCTGG
CTGGAGTCGTCATGACAACAGGCACAGATGTTAAAGATGCCAAGGTGATATGTGTTTCTACAGGAGCAAA
ATGTATTAATGGTGAATACCTAAGTGATCGTGGCCTTGCATTAAATGACTGCCATGCAGAAATAGTATCT
CGGAGATCCTTGCTCAGATTTCTTTATACACAACTTGAGCTTTACTTAAATAACGAGGATGATCAAAAAA
GATCCATCTTTCAGAAATCAGAGCGAGGGGGGTTTAGGCTGAAGGAGAATATACAGTTTCATCTGTACAT
CAGCACCTCTCCCTGTGGAGATGCCAGAATCTTCTCACCACATGAGGCAATCCTGGAAGAACCAGCAGAT
AGACACCCAAATCGTAAAGCAAGAGGACAGCTACGGACCAAAATAGAGGCTGGTCAGGGGACGATTCCAG
TGCGCAACAATGCGAGCATCCAAACGTGGGACGGGGTGCTGCAAGGGGAGCGGCTGCTCACCATGTCCTG
CAGTGACAAGATTGCACGCTGGAACGTGGTGGGCATCCAGGGATCACTGCTCAGCATTTTCGTGGAGCCC
ATTTACTTCTCGAGCATCATCCTGGGCAGCCTTTACCACGGGGACCACCTTTCCAGGGCCATGTACCAGC
GGATCTCCAACATAGAGGACCTGCCACCTCTCTACACCCTCAACAAGCCTTTGCTCACAGGCATCAGCAA
TGCAGAAGCACGGCAGCCAGGGAAGGCCCCCATATTCAGTGTCAACTGGACGGTAGGCGACTCCGCTATT
GAGGTCATCAACGCCACGACTGGGAAGGGAGAGCTGGGCCGCGCGTCCCGCCTGTGTAAGCACGCGTTGT
ACTGTCGCTGGATGCGTGTGCACGGCAAGGTTCCCTCCCACTTACTACGCTCCAAGATTACCAAGCCCAA
CGTGTACCATGAGACAAAGCTGGCGGCAAAGGAGTACCAGGCCGCCAAGGCGCGTCTGTTCACAGCCTTC
ATCAAGGCGGGGCTGGGGGCCTGGGTGGAGAAGCCCACCGAGCAGGACCAGTTCTCACTCACGTAAGCGG
CCGCTCGAGTCTAGAGGGCCCATTTAAACCCGCTGATCAGCCTCGACTGTGCCTTCTAGTTGCCAGCCAT
CTGTTGTTTGCCCCTCCCCCGTGCCTTCCTTGACCCTGGAAGGTGCCACTCCCACTGTCCTTTCCTAATA
AAATGAGGAAATTGCATCGCATTGTCTGAGTAGGTGTCATTCTATTCTGGGGGGTGGGGTGGGGCAGGAC
AGCAAGGGGGAGGATTGGGAAGACAATAGCAGGCATGCTGGGGATGCGGTGGGCTCTATGGCTTCTGAGG
CGGAAAGAACCAGCTGGGGCTCTAGGGGGTATCCCC
[124 nt withheld, positions 5497-5620]
C
[91 nt withheld, positions 5622-5712]
A
[49 nt withheld, positions 5714-5762]
CCTTTGACGTTGGAGTCCACGTTCTTT
[37 nt withheld, positions 5790-5826]
ACCCTATCTCGGTCTATTCTTTTGATTTATAAGGGATTTTGCCGATTTCGGCCTATTGGTTAAAAAATGA
GCTGATTTAACAAAAATTTAACGCGAATTAATTCTGTGGAATGTGTGTCAGTTAGGGTGTGGAAAGTCCC
CAGGCTCCCCAGCAGGCAGAAGTATGCAAAGCATGCATCTCAATTAGTCAGCAACCAGGTGTGGAAAGTC
CCCAGGCTCCCCAGCAGGCAGAAGTATGCAAAGCATGCATCTCAATTAGTCAGCAACCATAGTCCCGCCC
CTAACTCCGCCCATCCCGCCCCTAACTCCGCCCAGTTCCGCCCATTCTCCGCCCCATGGCTGACTAATTT
TTTTTATTTATGCAGAGGCCGAGGCCGCCTCTGCCTCTGAGCTATTCCAGAAGTAGTGAGGAGGCTTTTT
TGGAGGCCTAGGCTTTTGCAAAAAGCTCCCGGGAGCTTGTATATCCATTTTCGGATCTGATCAAGAGACA
GGATGAGGATCGTTTCGCATGATTGAACAAGATGGATTGCACGCAGGTTCTCCGGCCGCTTGGGTGGAGA
GGCTATTCGGCTATGACTGGGCACAACAGACAATCGGCTGCTCTGATGCCGCCGTGTTCCGGCTGTCAGC
GCAGGGGCGCCCGGTTCTTTTTGTCAAGACCGACCTGTCCGGTGCCCTGAATGAACTGCAGGACGAGGCA
GCGCGGCTATCGTGGCTGGCCACGACGGGCGTTCCTTGCGCAGCTGTGCTCGACGTTGTCACTGAAGCGG
GAAGGGACTGGCTGCTATTGGGCGAAGTGCCGGGGCAGGATCTCCTGTCATCTCACCTTGCTCCTGCCGA
GAAAGTATCCATCATGGCTGATGCAATGCGGCGGCTGCATACGCTTGATCCGGCTACCTGCCCATTCGAC
CACCAAGCGAAACATCGCATCGAGCGAGCACGTACTCGGATGGAAGCCGGTCTTGTCGATCAGGATGATC
TGGACGAAGAGCATCAGGGGCTCGCGCCAGCCGAACTGTTCGCCAGGCTCAAGGCGCGCATGCCCGACGG
CGAGGATCTCGTCGTGACCCATGGCGATGCCTGCTTGCCGAATATCATGGTGGAAAATGGCCGCTTTTCT
GGATTCATCGACTGTGGCCGGCTGGGTGTGGCGGACCGCTATCAGGACATAGCGTTGGCTACCCGTGATA
TTGCTGAAGAGCTTGGCGGCGAATGGGCTGACCGCTTCCTCGTGCTTTACGGTATCGCCGCTCCCGATTC
GCAGCGCATCGCCTTCTATCGCCTTCTTGACGAGTTCTTCTGAGCGGGACTCTGGGGTTCGAAATGACCG
ACCAAGCGACGCCCAACCTGCCATCACGAGATTTCGATTCCACCGCCGCCTTCTATGAAAGGTTGGGCTT
CGGAATCGTTTTCCGGGACGCCGGCTGGATGATCCTCCAGCGCGGGGATCTCATGCTGGAGTTCTTCGCC
CACCCCAACTTGTTTATTGCAGCTTATAATGGTTACAAATAAAGCAATAGCATCACAAATTTCACAAATA
AAGCATTTTTTTCACTGCATTCTAGTTGTGGTTTGTCCAAACTCATCAATGTATCTTATCATGTCTGTAT
ACCGTCGACCTCTAGCTAGAGCTTGGCGTAATCATGGTCATAGCTGTTTCCTGTGTGAAATTGTTATCCG
CTCACAATTCCACACAACATACGAGCCGGAAGCATAAAGTGTAAAGCCTGGGGTGCCTAATGAGTGAGCT
AACTCACATTAATTGCGTTGCGCTCACTGCCCGCTTTCCAGTCGGGAAACCTGTCGTGCCAGCTGCATTA
ATGAATCGGCCAACGCGCGGGGAGAGGCGGTTTGCGTATTGGGCGCTCTTCCGCTTCCTCGCTCACTGAC
TCGCTGCGCTCGGTCGTTCGGCTGCGGCGAGCGGTATCAGCTCACTCAAAGGCGGTAATACGGTTATCCA
CAGAATCAGGGGATAACGCAGGAAAGAACATGTGAGCAAAAGGCCAGCAAAAGGCCAGGAACCGTAAAAA
GGCCGCGTTGCTGGCGTTTTTCCATAGGCTCCGCCCCCCTGACGAGCATCACAAAAATCGACGCTCAAGT
CAGAGGTGGCGAAACCCGACAGGACTATAAAGATACCAGGCGTTTCCCCCTGGAAGCTCCCTCGTGCGCT
CTCCTGTTCCGACCCTGCCGCTTACCGGATACCTGTCCGCCTTTCTCCCTTCGGGAAGCGTGGCGCTTTC
TCATAGCTCACGCTGTAGGTATCTCAGTTCGGTGTAGGTCGTTCGCTCCAAGCTGGGCTGTGTGCACGAA
CCCCCCGTTCAGCCCGACCGCTGCGCCTTATCCGGTAACTATCGTCTTGAGTCCAACCCGGTAAGACACG
ACTTATCGCCACTGGCAGCAGCCACTGGTAACAGGATTAGCAGAGCGAGGTATGTAGGCGGTGCTACAGA
GTTCTTGAAGTGGTGGCCTAACTACGGCTACACTAGAAGAACAGTATTTGGTATCTGCGCTCTGCTGAAG
CCAGTTACCTTCGGAAAAAGAGTTGGTAGCTCTTGATCCGGCAAACAAACCACCGCTGGTAGCGGTGGTT
TTTTTGTTTGCAAGCAGCAGATTACGCGCAGAAAAAAAGGATCTCAAGAAGATCCTTTGATCTTTTCTAC
GGGGTCTGACGCTCAGTGGAACGAAAACTCACGTTAAGGGATTTTGGTCATGAGATTATCAAAAAGGATC
TTCACCTAGATCCTTTTAAATTAAAAATGAAGTTTTAAATCAATCTAAAGTATATATGAGTAAACTTGGT
CTGACAGTTACCAATGCTTAATCAGTGAGGCACCTATCTCAGCGATCTGTCTATTTCGTTCATCCATAGT
TGCCTGACTCCCCGTCGTGTAGATAACTACGATACGGGAGGGCTTACCATCTGGCCCCAGTGCTGCAATG
ATACCGCGAGACCCACGCTCACCGGCTCCAGATTTATCAGCAATAAACCAGCCAGCCGGAAGGGCCGAGC
GCAGAAGTGGTCCTGCAACTTTATCCGCCTCCATCCAGTCTATTAATTGTTGCCGGGAAGCTAGAGTAAG
TAGTTCGCCAGTTAATAGTTTGCGCAACGTTGTTGCCATTGCTACAGGCATCGTGGTGTCACGCTCGTCG
TTTGGTATGGCTTCATTCAGCTCCGGTTCCCAACGATCAAGGCGAGTTACATGATCCCCCATGTTGTGCA
AAAAAGCGGTTAGCTCCTTCGGTCCTCCGATCGTTGTCAGAAGTAAGTTGGCCGCAGTGTTATCACTCAT
GGTTATGGCAGCACTGCATAATTCTCTTACTGTCATGCCATCCGTAAGATGCTTTTCTGTGACTGGTGAG
TACTCAACCAAGTCATTCTGAGAATAGTGTATGCGGCGACCGAGTTGCTCTTGCCCGGCGTCAATACGGG
ATAATACCGCGCCACATAGCAGAACTTTAAAAGTGCTCATCATTGGAAAACGTTCTTCGGGGCGAAAACT
CTCAAGGATCTTACCGCTGTTGAGATCCAGTTCGATGTAACCCACTCGTGCACCCAACTGATCTTCAGCA
TCTTTTACTTTCACCAGCGTTTCTGGGTGAGCAAAAACAGGAAGGCAAAATGCCGCAAAAAAGGGAATAA
GGGCGACACGGAAATGTTGAATACTCATACTCTTCCTTTTTCAATATTATTGAAGCATTTATCAGGGTTA
TTGTCTCATGAGCGGATACATATTTGAATGTATTTAGAAAAATAAACAAATAGGGGTTCCGCGCACATTT
CCCCGAAAAGTGCCACCTGACGTCGACGGATCGGGAGATCTCCCGATCCCCTATGGTGCACTCTCAGTAC
AATCTGCTCTGATGCCGCATAGTTAAGCCAGTATCTGCTCCCTGCTTGTGTGTTGGAGGTCGCTGAGTAG
TGCGCGAGCAAAATTTAAGCTACAACAAGGCAAGGCTTGACCGACAATTGCATGAAGAATCTGCTTAGGG
TTAGGCGTTTTGCGCTGCTTCGCGATGTACGGGCCAGATATACGCGTT
